>Addgene plasmid #225524 | pHM066 | addgene full sequence | sequence record 454035 | Addgene NGS Result
CGAGCTCTTACGCGAGATCAAAGGGGGTAAGATCAAAGGGGGTAAGATCAAAGGGGCGCGAGATCAAAGG
GGGTAAGATCAAAGGGGGTAAGATCAAAGGGGGTAAGATCAAAGGGGCGCGCCCGCGTGCTAGCCCGGGC
TCGAGATCTAGACTCTAGAGGGTATATAATGGAAGCTCGAATTCCAGCTTGGCATTCCGGTACTGTTGGT
AAAAAGCTTGGCATTCCGGTACTGTTGGTAAAGCCACCATGGCTGAAGGATCCGTCGCCAGGCAGCCTGA
CCTCTTGACCTGCGACGATGAGCCGATCCATATCCCCGGTGCCATCCAACCGCATGGACTGCTGCTCGCC
CTCGCCGCCGACATGACGATCGTTGCCGGCAGCGACAACCTTCCCGAACTCACCGGACTGGCGATCGGCG
CCCTGATCGGCCGCTCTGCGGCCGATGTCTTCGACTCGGAGACGCACAACCGTCTGACGATCGCCTTGGC
CGAGCCCGGGGCGGCCGTCGGAGCACCGATCACTGTCGGCTTCACGATGCGAAAGGACGCAGGCTTCATC
GGCTCCTGGCATCGCCATGATCAGCTCATCTTCCTCGAGCTCGAGCCTCCCCAGCGGGACGTCGCCGAGC
CGCAGGCGTTCTTCCGCCGCACCAACAGCGCCATCCGCCGCCTGCAGGCCGCCGAAACCTTGGAAAGCGC
CTGCGCCGCCGCGGCGCAAGAGGTGCGGAAGATTACCGGCTTCGATCGGGTGATGATCTATCGCTTCGCC
TCCGACTTCAGCGGCGAAGTGATCGCAGAGGATCGGTGCGCCGAGGTCGAGTCAAAACTAGGCCTGCACT
ATCCTGCCTCAACCGTGCCGGCGCAGGCCCGTCGGCTCTATACCATCAACCCGGTACGGATCATTCCCGA
TATCAATTATCGGCCGGTGCCGGTCACCCCAGACCTCAATCCGGTCACCGGGCGGCCGATTGATCTTAGC
TTCGCCATCCTGCGCAGCGTCTCGCCCGTCCATCTGGAATTCATGCGCAACATAGGCATGCACGGCACGA
TGTCGATCTCGATTTTGCGCGGCGAGCGACTGTGGGGATTGATCGTTTGCCATCACCGAACGCCGTACTA
CGTCGATCTCGATGGCCGCCAAGCCTGCGAGCTAGTCGCCCAGGTTCTGGCCTGGCAGATCGGCGTGATG
GAAGAGAAGCTTAGCCATGGCTTCCCGCCGGAGGTGGAGGAGCAGGATGATGGCACGCTGCCCATGTCTT
GTGCCCAGGAGAGCGGGATGGACCGTCACCCTGCAGCCTGTGCTTCTGCTAGGATCAATGTGTGATAATT
CTAGAGTCGGGGCGGCCGGCCGCTTCGAGCAGACATGATAAGATACATTGATGAGTTTGGACAAACCACA
ACTAGAATGCAGTGAAAAAAATGCTTTATTTGTGAAATTTGTGATGCTATTGCTTTATTTGTAACCATTA
TAAGCTGCAATAAACAAGTTAACAACAACAATTGCATTCATTTTATGTTTCAGGTTCAGGGGGAGGTGTG
GGAGGTTTTTTAAAGCAAGCGAAAGGAGCGCACGACCCCATGCATCGATACTAGTTAAAAGTTTTGTTAC
TTTATAGAAGAAATTTTGAGTTTTTGTTTTTTTTTAATAAATAAATAAACATAAATAAATTGTTTGTTGA
ATTTATTATTAGTATGTAAGTGTAAATATAATAAAACTTAATATCTATTCAAATTAATAAATAAACCTCG
ATATACAGACCGATAAAACACATGCGTCAATTTTACGCATGATTATCTTTAACGTACGTCACAATATGAT
TATCTTTCTAGGGTTAATCTAGTATACGCGTATGCGGCCGCTTAATTAATCCATGGCGCCTGATGCGGTA
TTTTCTCCTTACGCATCTGTGCGGTATTTCACACCGCATATGGTGCACTCTCAGTACAATCTGCTCTGAT
GCCGCATAGTTAAGCCAGCCCCGACACCCGCCAACACCCGCTGACGCGCCCTGACGGGCTTGTCTGCTCC
CGGCATCCGCTTACAGACAAGCTGTGACCGTCTCCGGGAGCTGCATGTGTCAGAGGTTTTCACCGTCATC
ACCGAAACGCGCGAGACGAAAGGGCCTCGTGATACGCCTATTTTTATAGGTTAATGTCATGATAATAATG
GTTTCTTAGACGTCAGGTGGCACTTTTCGGGGAAATGTGCGCGGAACCCCTATTTGTTTATTTTTCTAAA
TACATTCAAATATGTATCCGCTCATGAGACAATAACCCTGATAAATGCTTCAATAATATTGAAAAAGGAA
GAGTATGAGTATTCAACATTTCCGTGTCGCCCTTATTCCCTTTTTTGCGGCATTTTGCCTTCCTGTTTTT
GCTCACCCAGAAACGCTGGTGAAAGTAAAAGATGCTGAAGATCAGTTGGGTGCACGAGTGGGTTACATCG
AACTGGATCTCAACAGCGGTAAGATCCTTGAGAGTTTTCGCCCCGAAGAACGTTTTCCAATGATGAGCAC
TTTTAAAGTTCTGCTATGTGGCGCGGTATTATCCCGTATTGACGCCGGGCAAGAGCAACTCGGTCGCCGC
ATACACTATTCTCAGAATGACTTGGTTGAGTACTCACCAGTCACAGAAAAGCATCTTACGGATGGCATGA
CAGTAAGAGAATTATGCAGTGCTGCCATAACCATGAGTGATAACACTGCGGCCAACTTACTTCTGACAAC
GATCGGAGGACCGAAGGAGCTAACCGCTTTTTTGCACAACATGGGGGATCATGTAACTCGCCTTGATCGT
TGGGAACCGGAGCTGAATGAAGCCATACCAAACGACGAGCGTGACACCACGATGCCTGTAGCAATGGCAA
CAACGTTGCGCAAACTATTAACTGGCGAACTACTTACTCTAGCTTCCCGGCAACAATTAATAGACTGGAT
GGAGGCGGATAAAGTTTCAGGACCACTTCTGCGCTCGGCCCTTCCGGCTGGCTGGTTTATTGCTGATAAA
TCTGGAGCCGGTGAGCGTGGGTCTCGCGGTATCATTGCAGCACTGGGGCCAGATGGTAAGCCCTCCCGTA
TCGTAGTTATCTACACGACGGGGAGTCAGGCAACTATGGATGAACGAAATAGACAGATCGCTGAGATAGG
TGCCTCACTGATTAAGCATTGGTAACTGTCAGACCAAGTTTACTCATATATACTTTAGATTGATTTAAAA
CTTCATTTTTAATTTAAAAGGATCTAGGTGAAGATCCTTTTTGATAATCTCATGACCAAAATCCCTTAAC
GTGAGTTTTCGTTCCACTGAGCGTCAGACCCCGTAGAAAAGATCAAAGGATCTTCTTGAGATCCTTTTTT
TCTGCGCGTAATCTGCTGCTTGCAAACAAAAAAACCACCGCTACCAGCGGTGGTTTGTTTGCCGGATCAA
GAGCTACCAACTCTTTTTCCGAAGGTAACTGGCTTCAGCAGAGCGCAGATACCAAATACTGTTCTTCTAG
TGTAGCCGTAGTTAGGCCACCACTTCAAGAACTCTGTAGCACCGCCTACATACCTCGCTCTGCTAATCCT
GTTACCAGTGGCTGCTGCCAGTGGCGATAAGTCGTGTCTTACCGGGTTGGACTCAAGACGATAGTTACCG
GATAAGGCGCAGCGGTCGGGCTGAACGGGGGGTTCGTGCACACAGCCCAGCTTGGAGCGAACGACCTACA
CCGAACTGAGATACCTACAGCGTGAGCTATGAGAAAGCGCCACGCTTCCCGAAGGGAGAAAGGCGGACAG
GTATCCGGTAAGCGGCAGGGTCGGAACAGGAGAGCGCACGAGGGAGCTTCCAGGGGGAAACGCCTGGTAT
CTTTATAGTCCTGTCGGGTTTCGCCACCTCTGACTTGAGCGTCGATTTTTGTGATGCTCGTCAGGGGGGC
GGAGCCTATGGAAAAACGCCAGCAACGCGGCCTTTTTACGGTTCCTGGCCTTTTGCTGGCCTTTTGCTCA
CATGTTCTTTCCTGCGTTATCCCCTGATTCTGTGGATAACCGTATTACCGCCTTTGAGTGAGCTGATACC
GCTCGCCGCAGCCGAACGACCGAGCGCAGCGAGTCAGTGAGCGAGGAAGCGGAAGAGCGCCCAATACGCA
AACCGCCTCTCCCCGCGCGTTGGCCGATTCATTAATGCAGCTGGCACGACAGGTTTCCCGACTGGAAAGC
GGGCAGTGAGCGCAACGCAATTAATGTGAGTTAGCTCACTCATTAGGCACCCCAGGCTTTACACTTTATG
CTTCCGGCTCGTATGTTGTGTGGAATTGTGAGCGGATAACAATTTCACACAGGAAACAGCTATGACCATG
ATTACGCCGGGGCGCGCCATTCTAGATTAACCCTAGAAAGATAGTCTGCGTAAAATTGACGCATGCATTC
TTGAAATATTGCTCTCTCTTTCTAAATAGCGCGAATCCGTCGCTGTGCATTTAGGACATCTCAGTCGCCG
CTTGGAGCTCCCGTGAGGCGTGCTTGTCAATGCGGTAAGTGTCACTGATTTTGAACTATAACGACCGCGT
GAGTCAAAATGACGCATGATTATCTTTTACGTGACTTTTAAGATTTAACTCATACGATAATTATATTGTT
ATTTCATGTTCTACTTACGTGATAACTTATTATATATATATTTTCTTGTTATAGATATCAACTAGAATGC
TAGCATGGGCCCAGATCTCCGAGGAGGTACTTGGAGCGGCCGCAATAAAATATCTTTATTTTCATTACAT
CTGTGTGTTGGTTTTTTGTGTGAATCGATAGTACTAACATACGCTCTCCATCAAAACAAAACGAAACAAA
ACAAACTAGCAAAATAGGCTGTCCCCAGTGCAAGTGCAGGTGCCAGAACATTTCTCTATCGATAGGTAC
Features (pLannotate 1.2.2; 15 found; start..end, strand, type, name):
    156..187     +  promoter       minP: minimal TATA-box promoter with low basal activity
    249..1196    +  CDS            iRFP713: iRFP713 is a basic (constitutively fluorescent) near ir fluorescent protein published in 2011, derived from Rhodopseudomonas palustris. It has low acid sensitivity. It requires the cofactor biliverdin for fluorescence.
   1195..1323    +  CDS            d2EYFP (fragment): EYFP destabilized by residues 422-461 of mouse ornithine decarboxylase, giving an in vivo half-life of ~2 hours mammalian codon-optimized
   1369..1490    -  polyA_signal   SV40 poly(A) signal: SV40 polyadenylation signal
   1879..1978    -  misc_feature   bom (fragment): basis of mobility region from pBR322
   2080..2115    -  CDS            rop (fragment): Rop protein, which maintains plasmids at low copy number; rop
   2210..2314    +  promoter       AmpR promoter: bla
   2315..3175    +  CDS            AmpR: β-lactamase; bla; confers resistance to ampicillin, carbenicillin, and related antibiotics
   3346..3934    +  rep_origin     ori: high-copy-number ColE1/pMB1/pBR322/pUC origin of replication
   4117..4209    +  CDS            lacI (fragment): lac repressor; lacI; The lac repressor binds to the lac operator to inhibit transcription in E. coli. This inhibition can be relieved by adding lactose or isopropyl-β-D-thiogalactopyranoside (IPTG).
   4222..4243    +  protein_bind   CAP binding site: CAP binding activates transcription in the presence of cAMP. E. coli catabolite activator protein
   4258..4288    +  promoter       lac promoter: promoter for the E. coli lac operon
   4296..4312    +  protein_bind   lac operator: The lac repressor binds to the lac operator to inhibit transcription in E. coli. This inhibition can be relieved by adding lactose or isopropyl-β-D-thiogalactopyranoside (IPTG). lac repressor encoded by lacI
   4734..4782    +  polyA_signal   poly(A) signal: synthetic polyadenylation signal
   4796..4887    +  misc_feature   pause site: RNA polymerase II transcriptional pause signal from the human α2 globin gene
