[The description below was written by a language model from this plasmid's Addgene catalogue record and pLannotate feature annotations shown in this document.]
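Description:
pHM066 is a mammalian expression plasmid, catalogued on a piggyBac transposon backbone, that serves as a transcriptional reporter of Wnt signalling with a destabilized near-infrared fluorescent protein as its readout. It is propagated in E. coli using a high-copy ColE1/pUC-type origin and an ampicillin resistance cassette (AmpR with its own promoter). Short remnants of bom, rop, lacI and the lac promoter/operator region are cloning-vector leftovers with no apparent role in the reporter.

The payload is a compact reporter unit. A minimal TATA-box promoter (minP), which has very low basal activity on its own, drives the iRFP713 coding sequence, a bacteriophytochrome-derived protein that requires biliverdin as a cofactor. The iRFP713 reading frame runs directly into a segment annotated as a d2EYFP fragment, whose size and position suggest the mouse ornithine decarboxylase PEST degron rather than any EYFP sequence. This shortens the protein's half-life so that fluorescence tracks current rather than accumulated promoter activity. An SV40 polyadenylation signal follows the cassette, although it is annotated on the opposite strand. Immediately upstream, a synthetic poly(A) signal and an RNA polymerase II pause site insulate the minimal promoter from read-through transcription.

The Wnt-responsive element itself (such as TCF/LEF binding sites) is not annotated. It would be expected in the short unannotated stretch before minP, but the record does not confirm this. The feature table also identifies no piggyBac inverted terminal repeats and no mammalian selection marker, so the features needed for transposase-mediated genomic integration cannot be verified from the annotation. The associated work concerns recording morphogen signals during gastruloid symmetry breaking, which fits use as a live reporter of Wnt pathway dynamics.
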