Addgene plasmid #225524: pHM066
Purpose: Encodes Wnt-responsive destablized iRFP
Depositing lab: Jared Toettcher. Depositing organization: Princeton University. Publication: Recording morphogen signals reveals mechanisms underlying gastruloid symmetry breaking. McNamara HM, Solley SC, Adamson B, Chan MM, Toettcher JE. Nat Cell Biol. 2024 Oct 2. doi: 10.1038/s41556-024-01521-9. PubMed 39358450.
Backbone
  Vector backbone: piggyBac
  Vector type: Mammalian Expression
Growth in bacteria
  Bacterial resistance: Ampicillin, 100 μg/mL
  Growth temperature: 37°C
  Growth strain: DH5alpha
  Copy number: Unknown
Gene/Insert
  Gene/Insert name: iRFP
Terms and licenses: Academic/Nonprofit Terms; Industry Terms: Not Available to Industry
Depositor comments: Please visit https://doi.org/10.1101/2023.06.02.543474 for bioRxiv preprint.
How to cite: pHM066 was a gift from Jared Toettcher (Addgene plasmid # 225524 ; http://n2t.net/addgene:225524 ; RRID:Addgene_225524)
